Addgene plasmid #37849: pSG5-HA-ERR3 S45A
Depositing lab: Rebecca Riggins. Depositing organization: Georgetown University. Publication: ERK/MAPK regulates ERRgamma expression, transcriptional activity, and receptor-mediated Tamoxifen resistance in ER+ breast cancer. Heckler MM, Thakor H, Schafer CC, Riggins RB. FEBS J. 2014 Mar 29. doi: 10.1111/febs.12797. PubMed 24684682.
Backbone
  Vector backbone: pSG5
  Backbone size w/o insert (bp): 4100
  Total vector size (bp): 5516
  Modifications to backbone: Modifications to Backbone: HA tag and modified multiple cloning site introduced. Original reference for pSG5-HA: PMID 10381882
  Vector type: Mammalian Expression
Growth in bacteria
  Bacterial resistance: Ampicillin, 100 μg/mL
  Growth temperature: 37°C
  Growth strain: XL10 Gold
  Copy number: Unknown
Gene/Insert
  Gene/Insert name: Estrogen-related receptor gamma (alt name: ERRg, ERR3)
  Species: M. musculus (mouse)
  Insert size (bp): 1416
  Mutation: changed Serine 45 to Alanine (AGC to GCC)
  Entrez Gene: Esrrg (a.k.a. ER, ERR3, Errg, NR3, NR3B3, mKIAA0832)
  Promoter: SV40
  Tag / fusion protein: HA (N terminal on insert)
  Cloning method: Restriction Enzyme; 5′ cloning site XhoI (destroyed during cloning); 3′ cloning site BglII (destroyed during cloning)
  Sequencing primers: 5′ T7
Resource information
  A portion of this plasmid was derived from a plasmid made by: The original, wild type pSG5-HA-ERR3 construct was generated by Dr. Michael Stallcup. Original reference: PMID 10428842
Terms and licenses: Academic/Nonprofit Terms; Industry Terms: Not Available to Industry
How to cite: pSG5-HA-ERR3 S45A was a gift from Rebecca Riggins (Addgene plasmid # 37849 ; http://n2t.net/addgene:37849 ; RRID:Addgene_37849)
