[The description below was written by a language model from this plasmid's Addgene catalogue record and the feature table of its GenBank file.]
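Description:
pSG5-HA-ERR3 S45A is a mammalian expression plasmid built on a modified pSG5 backbone in which an HA epitope tag and an altered multiple cloning site had been introduced. It is propagated in E. coli through a high-copy ColE1/pUC-type origin and selected with ampicillin via the beta-lactamase gene. An f1 phage origin is also present, allowing single-stranded DNA production. The catalogue lists a total size of about 5.5 kb, and the held sequence record is some 30 bp shorter than that figure.

The insert is the mouse estrogen-related receptor gamma coding sequence (Esrrg, also called ERR3 or ERRγ), about 1.4 kb, carrying a serine 45 to alanine substitution and fused at its N terminus to the HA tag for antibody-based detection. Expression is driven by the SV40 early promoter, which overlaps the SV40 origin of replication and so can support episomal amplification in cells expressing large T antigen. A rabbit beta-globin intron follows the promoter to aid transcript processing, then a T7 promoter useful for in vitro transcription and sequencing, a Kozak consensus, the tagged open reading frame, and an SV40 polyadenylation signal. The receptor itself is not annotated as a feature in the table. The short WELQut protease site called within the insert region is probably an incidental sequence match rather than a designed element.

The plasmid derives from an earlier wild-type pSG5-HA-ERR3 construct. Replacing serine with alanine removes a potential phosphorylation site, and the associated publication concerns ERK/MAPK regulation of ERRγ expression, transcriptional activity and tamoxifen resistance in ER-positive breast cancer. This suggests use as a phospho-deficient mutant for comparison with the wild-type receptor in transfected cells.
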