LOCUS       Exported 5486 bp ds-DNA circular SYN 12-MAY-2021
DEFINITION  synthetic circular DNA
ACCESSION   .
VERSION     .
KEYWORDS    pSG5-HA-ERR3 S45A
SOURCE      synthetic DNA construct
  ORGANISM  synthetic DNA construct
REFERENCE   1 (bases 1 to 5486)
  AUTHORS   Heckler MM, Thakor H, Schafer CC, Riggins RB
  TITLE     ERK/MAPK regulates ERRgamma expression, transcriptional activity,
            and receptor-mediated Tamoxifen resistance in ER+ breast cancer.
  JOURNAL   FEBS J. 2014 Mar 29. doi: 10.1111/febs.12797.
  PUBMED    24684682
REFERENCE   2 (bases 1 to 5486)
  AUTHORS   .
  TITLE     Direct Submission
  JOURNAL   Exported May 12, 2021 from SnapGene Server 1.1.58
            http://www.snapgene.com
FEATURES             Location/Qualifiers
     source          1..5486
                     /organism="synthetic DNA construct"
                     /mol_type="other DNA"
     CDS             1..27
                     /codon_start=1
                     /product="HA (human influenza hemagglutinin) epitope tag"
                     /label=HA
                     /translation="YPYDVPDYA"
     CDS             231..242
                     /codon_start=1
                     /product="WELQut protease recognition and cleavage site"
                     /label=WELQut site
                     /translation="WELQ"
     polyA_signal    1431..1552
                     /label=SV40 poly(A) signal
                     /note="SV40 polyadenylation signal"
     primer_bind     complement(1468..1487)
                     /label=SV40pA-R
                     /note="SV40 polyA, reverse primer"
     primer_bind     1522..1541
                     /label=EBV-rev
                     /note="SV40 polyA terminator, reverse primer"
     primer_bind     complement(1586..1603)
                     /label=L4440
                     /note="L4440 vector, forward primer"
     rep_origin      complement(1757..2345)
                     /direction=LEFT
                     /label=ori
                     /note="high-copy-number ColE1/pMB1/pBR322/pUC origin of
                     replication"
     primer_bind     complement(1837..1856)
                     /label=pBR322ori-F
                     /note="pBR322 origin, forward primer"
     CDS             complement(2516..3376)
                     /codon_start=1
                     /gene="bla"
                     /product="beta-lactamase"
                     /label=AmpR
                     /note="confers resistance to ampicillin, carbenicillin, and
                     related antibiotics"
                     /translation="MSIQHFRVALIPFFAAFCLPVFAHPETLVKVKDAEDQLGARVGYI
                     ELDLNSGKILESFRPEERFPMMSTFKVLLCGAVLSRIDAGQEQLGRRIHYSQNDLVEYS
                     PVTEKHLTDGMTVRELCSAAITMSDNTAANLLLTTIGGPKELTAFLHNMGDHVTRLDRW
                     EPELNEAIPNDERDTTMPVAMATTLRKLLTGELLTLASRQQLIDWMEADKVAGPLLRSA
                     LPAGWFIADKSGAGERGSRGIIAALGPDGKPSRIVVIYTTGSQATMDERNRQIAEIGAS
                     LIKHW"
     primer_bind     3139..3158
                     /label=Amp-R
                     /note="Ampicillin resistance gene, reverse primer"
     promoter        complement(3377..3481)
                     /gene="bla"
                     /label=AmpR promoter
     primer_bind     3549..3567
                     /label=pBRforEco
                     /note="pBR322 vectors, upsteam of EcoRI site, forward
                     primer"
     primer_bind     complement(3605..3627)
                     /label=pGEX 3'
                     /note="pGEX vectors, reverse primer"
     primer_bind     3727..3746
                     /label=pRS-marker
                     /note="pRS vectors, use to sequence yeast selectable
                     marker"
     rep_origin      complement(3813..4268)
                     /direction=LEFT
                     /label=f1 ori
                     /note="f1 bacteriophage origin of replication; arrow
                     indicates direction of (+) strand synthesis"
     primer_bind     complement(3950..3971)
                     /label=F1ori-F
                     /note="F1 origin, forward primer"
     primer_bind     4162..4181
                     /label=F1ori-R
                     /note="F1 origin, reverse primer"
     primer_bind     4394..4416
                     /label=M13/pUC Forward
                     /note="In lacZ gene"
     primer_bind     4408..4425
                     /label=M13 Forward
                     /note="In lacZ gene. Also called M13-F20 or M13 (-21)
                     Forward"
     primer_bind     4409..4425
                     /label=M13 fwd
                     /note="common sequencing primer, one of multiple similar
                     variants"
     primer_bind     complement(4462..4482)
                     /label=pBABE 3'
                     /note="SV40 enhancer, reverse primer for pBABE vectors"
     promoter        4570..4780
                     /label=SV40 promoter
                     /note="SV40 early promoter"
     promoter        4592..4788
                     /label=SV40 promoter
                     /note="SV40 early promoter"
     rep_origin      4639..4774
                     /label=SV40 ori
                     /note="SV40 origin of replication"
     primer_bind     4701..4720
                     /label=SV40pro-F
                     /note="SV40 promoter/origin, forward primer"
     intron          4819..5391
                     /label=-beta-globin intron
                     /note="intron from rabbit beta-globin gene"
     primer_bind     5399..5418
                     /label=pCAG-F
                     /note="Rabbit beta-globin intron, for pCAG plasmids,
                     forward primer"
     primer_bind     5446..5465
                     /label=T7
                     /note="T7 promoter, forward primer"
     promoter        5446..5464
                     /label=T7 promoter
                     /note="promoter for bacteriophage T7 RNA polymerase"
     regulatory      5475..5484
                     /regulatory_class="other"
                     /note="vertebrate consensus sequence for strong initiation
                     of translation (Kozak, 1987)"
ORIGIN
        1 tacccatacg atgttcctga ctatgcggaa ttctcgagtg attcggtaga actttgcctg
       61 cctgaatctt tttccctgca ctacgaagaa gagcttctct gcagaatgtc aaacaaagat
      121 cgacacattg attccagctg ttcgtccttc atcaagacgg aaccctccgc cccagcctcc
      181 ctgacggaca gcgtcaacca ccacagccct ggtgggtctt ccgacgccag tgggagttac
      241 agttcaacca tgaatggcca tcagaacgga ctggactcgc cacctctcta cccctctgct
      301 ccgatcctgg gaggcagcgg gcctgtccgg aaactgtatg atgactgctc cagcaccatc
      361 gtagaggatc cccagaccaa gtgtgaatat atgctcaact ccatgcccaa gagactgtgc
      421 ttagtgtgtg gcgacatcgc ctctgggtac cactatgggg ttgcatcatg tgaagcctgc
      481 aaggcattct tcaagaggac gattcaaggt aacatagagt acagctgccc agccacgaat
      541 gaatgtgaga tcacaaagcg cagacgcaaa tcctgccagg cctgccgctt catgaagtgt
      601 ctcaaagtgg gcatgctgaa agaaggggtc cgtcttgaca gagtgcgtgg aggtcggcag
      661 aagtacaagc gcagaataga tgctgagaac agcccatacc tgaaccctca gctggtgcag
      721 ccagccaaaa agccatataa caagattgtc tcgcatttgt tggtggctga accagagaag
      781 atctatgcca tgcctgaccc tactgtcccc gacagtgaca tcaaagccct caccacactc
      841 tgtgacttgg ctgaccgaga gttggtggtt atcattggat gggcaaaaca tattccaggc
      901 ttctccacac tgtcccttgc agaccagatg agcctcctcc agagtgcatg gatggagatt
      961 ctgatcctcg gcgttgtgta ccgatcgctt tcgtttgagg atgaacttgt ctatgcagac
     1021 gattatataa tggatgaaga ccagtctaaa ttagcaggcc ttcttgacct aaataatgct
     1081 atcctgcagc tggtgaagaa gtacaagagc atgaagctag agaaggaaga attcgtcacc
     1141 ctcaaagcaa tagctcttgc taattcagat tccatgcata tagaagatgt ggaagctgtg
     1201 cagaaacttc aggatgtgtt acatgaggcc ctgcaggatt acgaggctgg ccagcacatg
     1261 gaagaccctc gccgtgcagg caagatgctg atgacgctgc cgctgctgag gcagacctcc
     1321 accaaggcag tccagcactt ctacaacatc aaactcgaag gcaaagtgcc catgcacaaa
     1381 ctttttttgg aaatgctgga ggccaaggtc tgaggatctt attaaagcag aacttgttta
     1441 ttgcagctta taatggttac aaataaagca atagcatcac aaatttcaca aataaagcat
     1501 ttttttcact gcattctagt tgtggtttgt ccaaactcat caatgtatct tatcatgtct
     1561 ggtcgactct agactcttcc gcttcctcgc tcactgactc gctgcgctcg gtcgttcggc
     1621 tgcggcgagc ggtatcagct cactcaaagg cggtaatacg gttatccaca gaatcagggg
     1681 ataacgcagg aaagaacatg tgagcaaaag gccagcaaaa ggccaggaac cgtaaaaagg
     1741 ccgcgttgct ggcgtttttc cataggctcc gcccccctga cgagcatcac aaaaatcgac
     1801 gctcaagtca gaggtggcga aacccgacag gactataaag ataccaggcg tttccccctg
     1861 gaagctccct cgtgcgctct cctgttccga ccctgccgct taccggatac ctgtccgcct
     1921 ttctcccttc gggaagcgtg gcgctttctc atagctcacg ctgtaggtat ctcagttcgg
     1981 tgtaggtcgt tcgctccaag ctgggctgtg tgcacgaacc ccccgttcag cccgaccgct
     2041 gcgccttatc cggtaactat cgtcttgagt ccaacccggt aagacacgac ttatcgccac
     2101 tggcagcagc cactggtaac aggattagca gagcgaggta tgtaggcggt gctacagagt
     2161 tcttgaagtg gtggcctaac tacggctaca ctagaagaac agtatttggt atctgcgctc
     2221 tgctgaagcc agttaccttc ggaaaaagag ttggtagctc ttgatccggc aaacaaacca
     2281 ccgctggtag cggtggtttt tttgtttgca agcagcagat tacgcgcaga aaaaaaggat
     2341 ctcaagaaga tcctttgatc ttttctacgg ggtctgacgc tcagtggaac gaaaactcac
     2401 gttaagggat tttggtcatg agattatcaa aaaggatctt cacctagatc cttttaaatt
     2461 aaaaatgaag ttttaaatca atctaaagta tatatgagta aacttggtct gacagttacc
     2521 aatgcttaat cagtgaggca cctatctcag cgatctgtct atttcgttca tccatagttg
     2581 cctgactccc cgtcgtgtag ataactacga tacgggaggg cttaccatct ggccccagtg
     2641 ctgcaatgat accgcgagac ccacgctcac cggctccaga tttatcagca ataaaccagc
     2701 cagccggaag ggccgagcgc agaagtggtc ctgcaacttt atccgcctcc atccagtcta
     2761 ttaattgttg ccgggaagct agagtaagta gttcgccagt taatagtttg cgcaacgttg
     2821 ttgccattgc tacaggcatc gtggtgtcac gctcgtcgtt tggtatggct tcattcagct
     2881 ccggttccca acgatcaagg cgagttacat gatcccccat gttgtgcaaa aaagcggtta
     2941 gctccttcgg tcctccgatc gttgtcagaa gtaagttggc cgcagtgtta tcactcatgg
     3001 ttatggcagc actgcataat tctcttactg tcatgccatc cgtaagatgc ttttctgtga
     3061 ctggtgagta ctcaaccaag tcattctgag aatagtgtat gcggcgaccg agttgctctt
     3121 gcccggcgtc aatacgggat aataccgcgc cacatagcag aactttaaaa gtgctcatca
     3181 ttggaaaacg ttcttcgggg cgaaaactct caaggatctt accgctgttg agatccagtt
     3241 cgatgtaacc cactcgtgca cccaactgat cttcagcatc ttttactttc accagcgttt
     3301 ctgggtgagc aaaaacagga aggcaaaatg ccgcaaaaaa gggaataagg gcgacacgga
     3361 aatgttgaat actcatactc ttcctttttc aatattattg aagcatttat cagggttatt
     3421 gtctcatgag cggatacata tttgaatgta tttagaaaaa taaacaaata ggggttccgc
     3481 gcacatttcc ccgaaaagtg ccacctgacg tctaagaaac cattattatc atgacattaa
     3541 cctataaaaa taggcgtatc acgaggccct ttcgtctcgc gcgtttcggt gatgacggtg
     3601 aaaacctctg acacatgcag ctcccggaga cggtcacagc ttgtctgtaa gcggatgccg
     3661 ggagcagaca agcccgtcag ggcgcgtcag cgggtgttgg cgggtgtcgg ggctggctta
     3721 actatgcggc atcagagcag attgtactga gagtgcacca tatgcggtgt gaaataccgc
     3781 acagatgcgt aaggagaaaa taccgcatca ggaaattgta agcgttaata ttttgttaaa
     3841 attcgcgtta aatttttgtt aaatcagctc attttttaac caataggccg aaatcggcaa
     3901 aatcccttat aaatcaaaag aatagaccga gatagggttg agtgttgttc cagtttggaa
     3961 caagagtcca ctattaaaga acgtggactc caacgtcaaa ggnnnnnnnn nnnnnnnnnn
     4021 nnnnnnnnnn nnnnnnnnnn nnnnnnnnnn ntnnnnnnnn nnnnnnnnnn nnnnnnnnnn
     4081 nnnnnnnnnn nnnnnnnnnn nnnnnnnnnn nnnnnnnnnn nnnnnnnnnn nnnnnnnnnn
     4141 nnngnnnnnn nnnnnnnnnn nnnnnnnnnn nnnnnnnnnn nnnnnnnnnn nnnnnnnnnn
     4201 nnnnnnnnnn nnnnnnnnnn nnnnnnnnnn nnnnnnnnnn nnnnnnnnnn nnnnnnnnnn
     4261 nnnnnnnncc attcgccatt caggctgcgc aactgttggg aagggcgatc ggtgcgggcc
     4321 tcttcgctat tacgccagct ggcgaaaggg ggatgtgctg caaggcgatt aagttgggta
     4381 acgccagggt tttcccagtc acgacgttgt aaaacgacgg ccagtgaatt gtcgacttct
     4441 gaggcggaaa gaaccagctg tggaatgtgt gtcagttagg gtgtggaaag tccccaggct
     4501 ccccagcagg cagaagtatg caaagcatgc atctcaatta gtcagcaagg aaagtcccca
     4561 ggctccccag caggcagaag tatgcaaagc atgcatctca attagtcagc aaccatagtc
     4621 ccgcccctaa ctccgcccat cccgccccta actccgccca gttccgccca ttctccgccc
     4681 catggctgac taattttttt tatttatgca gaggccgagg ccgcctcggc ctctgagcta
     4741 ttccagaagt agtgaagagg cttttttgga ggcctaggct tttgcaaaaa gctccggatc
     4801 gatcctgaga acttcagggt gagtttgggg acccttgatt gttctttctt tttcgctatt
     4861 gtaaaattca tgttatatgg agggggcaaa gttttcaggg tgttgtttag aatgggaaga
     4921 tgtcccttgt atcaccatgg accctcatga taattttgtt tctttcactt tctactctgt
     4981 tgacaaccat tgtctcctct tattttcttt tcattttctg taactttttc gttaaacttt
     5041 agcttgcatt tgtaacgaat ttttaaattc acttttgttt atttgtcaga ttgtaagtac
     5101 tttctctaat cacttttttt tcaaggcaat cagggtatat tatattgtac ttcagcacag
     5161 ttttagagaa caattgttat aattaaatga taaggtagaa tatttctgca tataaattct
     5221 ggctggcgtg gaaatattct tattggtaga aacaactaca tcctggtcat catcctgcct
     5281 ttctctttat ggttacaatg atatacactg tttgagatga ggataaaata ctctgagtcc
     5341 aaaccgggcc cctctgctaa ccatgttcat gccttcttct ttttcctaca gctcctgggc
     5401 aacgtgctgg ttattgtgct gtctcatcat tttggcaaag aattgtaata cgactcacta
     5461 tagggcgaat taccgccgcc atgggc
//
