>Addgene plasmid #37849 | pSG5-HA-ERR3 S45A | addgene partial sequence | sequence record 50738 | T7
ATGTTCTGACTATGCGGAATTCTCGAGTGATTCGGTAGAACTTTGCCTGCCTGAATCTTTTTCCCTGCAC
TACGAAGAAGAGCTTCTCTGCAGAATGTCAAACAAAGATCGACACATTGATTCCAGCTGTTCGTCCTTCA
TCAAGACGGAACCCTCCGCCCCAGCCTCCCTGACGGACAGCGTCAACCACCACAGCCCTGGTGGGTCTTC
CGACGCCAGTGGGAGTTACAGTTCAACCATGAATGGCCATCAGAACGGACTGGACTCGCCACCTCTCTAC
CCCTCTGCTCCGATCCTGGGAGGCAGCGGGCCTGTCCGGAAACTGTATGATGACTGCTCCAGCACCATCG
TAGAGGATCCCCAGACCAAGTGTGAATATATGCTCAACTCCATGCCCAAGAGACTGTGCTTAGTGTGTGG
CGACATCGCCTCTGGGTACCACTATGGGGTTGCATCATGTGAAGCCTGCAAGGCATTCTTCAAGAGGACG
ATTCAAGGTAACATAGAGTACAGCTGCCCAGCCACGAATGAATGTGAGATCACAAAGCGCAGACGCAAAT
CCTGCCAGGCCTGCCGCTTCATGAAGTGTCTCAAAGTGGGCATGCTGAAAGAAGGGGTCCGTCTTGACAG
AGTGCGTGGAGGTCGGCAGAAGTACAAGCGCAGAATAGATGCTGAGAACAGCCCATACCTGAACCCTCAG
CTGGTGCAGCCAGCCAAAAAGCCATATAACAAGATTGTCTCGCATTTGTTGGTGGCTGAACCAGAGAAGA
TCTATGCCATGCCTGACCCTACTGTCCCCGACAGTGACATCAAAGCCCTCACCACACTCTGTGACTTGGC
TGACCGAGAGTTGGTGGTTATCATTGGATGGGCAAAACATATTCCAGGCTTCTCCACACTGT
