>Addgene plasmid #37849 | pSG5-HA-ERR3 S45A | addgene partial sequence | sequence record 50740 | T7 5'-TAATACGACTCACTATAGGG-3'
ATGTTCCTGACTATGCGGAATTCTCGAGTGATTCGGTAGAACTTTGCCTGCCTGAATCTTTTTCCCTGCA
CTACGAAGAAGAGCTTCTCTGCAGAATGTCAAACAAAGATCGACACATTGATTCCAGCTGTTCGTCCTTC
ATCAAGACGGAACCCTCCGCCCCAGCCTCCCTGACGGACAGCGTCAACCACCACAGCCCTGGTGGGTCTT
CCGACGCCAGTGGGAGTTACAGTTCAACCATGAATGGCCATCAGAACGGACTGGACTCGCCACCTCTCTA
CCCCTCTGCTCCGATCCTGGGAGGCAGCGGGCCTGTCCGGAAACTGTATGATGACTGCTCCAGCACCATC
GTAGAGGATCCCCAGACCAAGTGTGAATATATGCTCAACTCCATGCCCAAGAGACTGTGCTTAGTGTGTG
GCGACATCGCCTCTGGGTACCACTATGGGGTTGCATCATGTGAAGCCTGCAAGGCATTCTTCAAGAGGAC
GATTCAAGGTAACATAGAGTACAGCTGCCCAGCCACGAATGAATGTGAGATCACAAAGCGCAGACGCAAA
TCCTGCCAGGCCTGCCGCTTCATGAAGTGTCTCAAAGTGGGCATGCTGAAAGAAGGGGTCCGTCTTGACA
GAGTGCGTGGAGGTCGGCAGAAGTACAAGCGCAGAATAGATGCTGAGAACAGCCCATACCTGAACCCTCA
GCTGGTGCAGCCAGCCAAAAAGCCATATAACAAGATTGTCTCGCATTTGTTGGTGGCTGAACCAGAGAAG
ATCTATGCCATGCCTGACCCTACTGTCCCCGACAGTGACATCAAAGCCCTCACCACACTCTGTGACTTGG
CTGACCGAGAGTTGGTGGTTATCATTGGATGGGCAAAACATATTCCAGGCTTCTCCACACTGT
